Addgene plasmid #32451: pSG5-FLAG-CaMKKbeta rat D311A
Depositing lab: Anthony Means. Depositing organization: Duke University. Publication: Hypothalamic CaMKK2 contributes to the regulation of energy balance. Anderson KA, Ribar TJ, Lin F, Noeldner PK, Green MF, Muehlbauer MJ, Witters LA, Kemp BE, Means AR. Cell Metab. 2008 May;7(5):377-88. 10.1016/j.cmet.2008.02.011 PubMed 18460329.
Backbone
  Vector backbone: pSG5
  Backbone manufacturer: Stratagene
  Modifications to backbone: Blunt end site added and destroyed during cloning. Nhe1 site added to 5' end of coding region. FLAG tag added into Nhe1 site which is conserved.
  Vector type: Mammalian Expression
Growth in bacteria
  Bacterial resistance: Ampicillin, 100 μg/mL
  Growth temperature: 37°C
  Growth strain: DH5alpha
  Copy number: Unknown
Gene/Insert
  Gene/Insert name: Calcium/Calmodulin dependent protein kinase kinase beta (alt names: CaMKKbeta; CaMKK2)
  Species: R. norvegicus (rat)
  Insert size (bp): 1700
  Mutation: D311A (S3V, G96R, and P108L also present)
  GenBank ID: NM_031338
  Entrez Gene: Camkk2
  Promoter: SV40
  Tag / fusion protein: FLAG (N terminal on insert)
  Cloning method: Restriction Enzyme; 5′ cloning site None (not destroyed); 3′ cloning site None (not destroyed)
  Sequencing primers: 5′ T7
Terms and licenses: Academic/Nonprofit Terms; Industry Terms: Not Available to Industry
Depositor comments: The S3V, G96R, and P108L "mutations" were present in the original version of rat CaMKKbeta cloned by the Means lab. They believe these sequence differences represent a natural variant of the CaMKKbeta sequence and are not mutations.
How to cite: pSG5-FLAG-CaMKKbeta rat D311A was a gift from Anthony Means (Addgene plasmid # 32451 ; http://n2t.net/addgene:32451 ; RRID:Addgene_32451)
