[The description below was written by a language model from this plasmid's Addgene catalogue record.]
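Description:
pSG5-FLAG-CaMKKbeta rat D311A is a mammalian expression plasmid built on the Stratagene pSG5 backbone. It is propagated in E. coli under ampicillin selection; the record lists its copy number as unknown. It carries a roughly 1.7 kb insert encoding rat (R. norvegicus) calcium/calmodulin-dependent protein kinase kinase beta (CaMKKbeta, also called CaMKK2; gene Camkk2), expressed from the SV40 promoter. The backbone was modified during cloning. A blunt-end site was introduced and then destroyed, and an NheI site was added at the 5' end of the coding region. A FLAG epitope was inserted into that site, which was retained. The protein is therefore N-terminally FLAG-tagged, allowing detection or immunoprecipitation with anti-FLAG reagents. A T7 primer is listed for sequencing into the 5' end of the insert. No feature table accompanies the record, so other backbone elements are not documented here.

The defining feature is the D311A point substitution in the kinase. The record does not state its functional consequence, but an aspartate-to-alanine change of this kind in a protein kinase is commonly made to impair catalytic activity, so the construct would typically serve as a mutant comparator to wild-type CaMKKbeta in transfected mammalian cells. Three further differences from the reference sequence (S3V, G96R and P108L) are also present. The depositors note that these were in their original rat CaMKKbeta clone and consider them a natural sequence variant rather than introduced mutations. The plasmid is associated with work on the role of hypothalamic CaMKK2 in regulating energy balance.
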