>Addgene plasmid #32451 | pSG5-FLAG-CaMKKbeta rat D311A | addgene partial sequence | sequence record 43161 | T7
CATGGACTACAAGGACGACGATGACAAAGCTAGCTCATTATGTGTCTCTAGCCAGCCCACCAGCGACCGG
GCAGCCCCCCAGGATGAGCTGGGAAGCGGGGGTGTCAGCCGGGAAAGCCAGAAGCCCTGCGAGGCACTGC
GGGGACTCTCATCCTTAAGCATCCACTTGGGCATGGAATCCTTCATCGTGGTCACCGAGTGTGAACCAGG
CCGGGGCGTGGACCTCAGCCTGGCCAGAGACCAACCTCTGGAGGCCGATGGCCAGGAACTCCCTCTGGAT
GCCTCGGAACCTGAGTCACGGTCCCTGCTTTCTGGTCGCAAGATGTCCCTCCAGGAGCGGTCCCAGGGCG
GGCTGGCGTCCAGCAGCAGCCTGGACATGAATGGACGCTGCATCTGCCCATCCCTGTCCTACTCACCAGC
CAGCTCCCCACAGTCCTCTCCCCGGATGCCCCGGCGGCCCACAGTGGAGTCGCACCACGTCTCCATCACG
GGTTTGCAGGACTGTGTGCAGCTGAATCAGTACACGCTGAAGGATGAAATTGGAAAGGGCTCCTATGGCG
TTGTCAAGCTGGCCTACAATGAAAATGACAATACTTATTATGCAATGAAAGTGCTGTCCAAAAAGAAGCT
GATCCGACAGGCCGGCTTTCCACGTCGCCCCCCACCTCGAGGTACTCGCCCAGCTCCAGGGGGCTGCATC
CAGCCCAGGGGCCCCATCGAGCAGGTGTATCAGGAAATTGCCATCCTCAAGAAGCTGGATCACCCCAACG
TGGTGAAGCTGGTGGAGGTCCTGGATGACCCTAACGAGGACCATCTGTACATGGTGTTTGAACTGGTCAA
CC
