>Addgene plasmid #32451 | pSG5-FLAG-CaMKKbeta rat D311A | addgene partial sequence | sequence record 43162 | rCAMKK2-F (5' ATTGGAAAGGGCTCCTATGG 3')
TGACAATACTTATTATGCAATGAAAGTGCTGTCCAAAAAGAAGCTGATCCGACAGGCCGGCTTTCCACGT
CGCCCCCCACCTCGAGGTACTCGCCCAGCTCCAGGGGGCTGCATCCAGCCCAGGGGCCCCATCGAGCAGG
TGTATCAGGAAATTGCCATCCTCAAGAAGCTGGATCACCCCAACGTGGTGAAGCTGGTGGAGGTCCTGGA
TGACCCTAACGAGGACCATCTGTACATGGTGTTTGAACTGGTCAACCAAGGGCCTGTGATGGAAGTTCCC
ACCCTCAAGCCACTGTCTGAAGACCAGGCCCGGTTCTACTTCCAAGATCTGATCAAAGGCATTGAGTACT
TACACTACCAGAAGATCATTCACCGGGCCATCAAACCCTCCAACCTCCTAGTGGGGGAGGACGGGCACAT
CAAGATAGCCGACTTCGGCGTGAGCAATGAGTTCAAGGGCAGCGACGCCTTGCTGTCTAACACCGTGGGC
ACGCCTGCCTTCATGGCGCCCGAGTCGCTCTCAGAGACCCGGAAGATCTTCTCCGGAAAGGCCTTGGATG
TTTGGGCCATGGGTGTGACACTATACTGCTTTGTTTTTGGCCAGTGCCCTTTCATGGATGAACGAATCAT
GTGTTTGCACAGTAAGATCAAGAGTCAGGCCCTGGAGTTTCCAGACCAGCCTGACATAGCCGAAGACTTG
AAAGATCTGATCACCCGGATGTTGGACAAGAACCCAGAGTCCAGGATTGTGGTACCTGAAATCAAGCTGC
ACCCTTGGGTCACGAGGCACGGGGCCGAGCCACTGCCGTCGGAGGACGAGAACTGCACACTGGTCGAGGT
G
